>Addgene plasmid #148593 | pAc5.1B-EGFP-DmRoquin-I793EL801E_AE | depositor full sequence | sequence record 291041 | Full Sequence
CTTCAAGGAATTAATTCTATATTCTAAAAACACAAATGATACTTCTAAAAAAAATCATGAATGGCATCAA
CTCTGAATCAAATCTTTGCAGATGCACCTACTTCTCATTTCCACTGTCACATCATTTTTCCAGATCTCGC
TGCCTGTTATGTGGCCCACAAACCAAGACACGTTTTATGGCCATTAAAGCTGGCTGATCGTCGCCAAACA
CCAAATACATATCAATATGTACATTCGAGAAAGAAGCGATCAAAGAAGCGTCTTCGGGCGAGTAGGAGAA
TGCGGAGGAGAAGGAGAACGAGCTGATCTAGTATCTCTCCACAATCCAATGCCAACTGACCAACTGGCCA
TATTCGGAGCAATTTGAAGCCAATTTCCATCGCCTGGCGATCGCTCCATTCTTGGCTATATGTTTTTCAC
CGTTCCCGGGGCCATTTTCAAAGACTCGTCGGTAAGATAAGATTGTGTCACTCGCTGTCTCTCTTCATTT
GTCGAAGAATGCTGAGGAATTTCGCGATGACGTCGGCGAGTATTTTGAAGAATGAGAATAATTTGTATTT
ATACGAAAATCAGTTAGTGGAATTTTCTACAAAAACATGTTATCTATAGATAATTTTGTTGCAAAATATG
TTGACTATGACAAAGATTGTATGTATATACCTTTAATGTATTCTCATTTTCTTATGTATTTATAATGGCA
ATGATGATACTGATGATATTTTAAGATGATGCCAGACCACAGGCTGATTTCTGCGTCTTTTGCCGAACGC
AGTGCATGTGCGGTTGTTGTTTTTTGGAATAGTTTCAATTTTCGGACTGTCCGCTTTGATTTCAGTTTCT
TGGCTTATTCAAAAAGCAAAGTAAAGCCAAAAAAGCGAGATGGCAATACCAAATGCGGCAAAACGGTAGT
GGAAGGAAAGGGGTGCGGGGCAGCGGAAGGAAGGGTGGGGCGGGGCGTGGCGGGGTCTGTGGCTGGGCGC
GACGTCACCGACGTTGGAGCCACTCCTTTGACCATGTGTGCGTGTGTGTATTATTCGTGTCTCGCCACTC
GCCGGTTGTTTTTTTCTTTTTATCTCGCTCTCTCTAGCGCCATCTCGTACGCATGCTCAACGCACCGCAT
GTTGCCGTGTCCTTTATGCGTCATTTTGGCTCGAAATAGGCAATTATTTAAACAAAGATTAGTCAACGAA
AACGCTAAAATAAATAAGTCTACAATATGGTTACTTATTGCCATGTGTGTGCAGCCAACGATAGCAACAA
AAGCAACAACACAGTGGCTTTCCCTCTTTCACTTTTTGTTTGCAAGCGCGTGCGAGCAAGACGGCACGAC
CGGCAAACGCAATTACGCTGACAAAGAGCAGACGAAGTTTTGGCCGAAAAACATCAAGGCGCCTGATACG
AATGCATTTGCAATAACAATTGCGATATTTAATATTGTTTATGAAGCTGTTTGACTTCAAAACACACAAA
AAAAAAAATAAAACAAATTATTTGAAAGAGAATTAGGAATCGGACAGCTTATCGTTACGGGCTAACAGCA
CACCGAGACGAAATAGCTTACCTGACGTCACAGCCTCTGGAAGAACTGCCGCCAAGCAGAGAGAGAGAGA
AAAAGAGGGAGAGCAGCTTAGACCGCATGTGCTTGTGTGTGAGGCGTCTCTCTCTTCGTCTCCTGTTTGC
GCAAACGCATAGACTGCACTGAGAAAATCGATTACCTATTTTTTATGAATGAATATTTGCACTATTACTA
TTCAAAACTATTAAGATAGCAATCACATTCAATAGCCAAATACTATACCACCTGAGCGATGCAACGAAAT
GATCAATTTGAGCAAAAATGCTGCATATTTAGGACGGCATCATTATAGAAATGCTTCTTGCTGTGTACTT
TTCTCTCGTCTGGCAGCTGTTTCGCCGTTATTGTTAAAACCGGCTTAAGTTAGGTGTGTTTTCTACGACT
AGTGATGCCCCTACTAGAAGATGTGTGTTGCACAAATGTCCCTGAATAACCAATTTGAAGTGCAGATAGC
AGTAAACGTAAGCTAATATGAATATTATTTAACTGTAATGTTTTAATATCGCTGGACATTACTAATAAAC
CCACTATAAACACATGTACATATGTATGTTTTGGCATACAATGAGTAGTTGGGGAAAAAATGTGTAAAAG
CACCGTGACCATCACAGCATAAAGATAACCAGCTGAAGTATCGAATATGAGTAACCCCCAAATTGAATCA
CATGCCGCAACTGATAGGACCCATGGAAGTACACTCTTCATGGCGATATACAAGACACACACAAGCACGA
ACACCCAGTTGCGGAGGAAATTCTCCGTAAATGAAAACCCAATCGGCGAACAATTCATACCCATATATGG
TAAAAGTTTTGAACGCGACTTGAGAGCGGAGAGCATTGCGGCTGATAAGGTTTTAGCGCTAAGCGGGCTT
TATAAAACGGGCTGCGGGACCAGTTTTCATATCACTACCGTTTGAGTTCTTGTGCTGTGTGGATACTCCT
CCCGACACAAAGCCGCTCCATCAGCCAGCAGTCGTCTAATCCAGAGACCCCGGATCGGGGTACCAACATG
GTGAGCAAGGGCGAGGAGCTGTTCACCGGGGTGGTGCCCATCCTGGTCGAGCTGGACGGCGACGTAAACG
GCCACAAGTTCAGCGTGTCCGGCGAGGGCGAGGGCGATGCCACCTACGGCAAGCTGACCCTGAAGTTCAT
CTGCACCACCGGCAAGCTGCCCGTGCCCTGGCCCACCCTCGTGACCACCCTGACCTACGGCGTGCAGTGC
TTCAGCCGCTACCCCGACCACATGAAGCAGCACGACTTCTTCAAGTCCGCCATGCCCGAAGGCTACGTCC
AGGAGCGCACCATCTTCTTCAAGGACGACGGCAACTACAAGACCCGCGCCGAGGTGAAGTTCGAGGGCGA
CACCCTGGTGAACCGCATCGAGCTGAAGGGCATCGACTTCAAGGAGGACGGCAACATCCTGGGGCACAAG
CTGGAGTACAACTACAACAGCCACAACGTCTATATCATGGCCGACAAGCAGAAGAACGGCATCAAGGTGA
ACTTCAAGATCCGCCACAACATCGAGGACGGCAGCGTGCAGCTCGCCGACCACTACCAGCAGAACACCCC
CATCGGCGACGGCCCCGTGCTGCTGCCCGACAACCACTACCTGAGCACCCAGTCCGCCCTGAGCAAAGAC
CCCAACGAGAAGCGCGATCACATGGTCCTGCTGGAGTTCGTGACCGCCGCCGGGATCACTCTCGGCATGG
ACGAGCTGTACAAGCCAAGCTTGATGCCGATTCAGGCTCCCTCATGGACAGATTTTCTGAACTGTCCCAT
CTGCTGCAATGAATTCGCGGCCAGCCAGCGATGTCCGGTCAGTCTGGGCTGCGGGCACACCATCTGCAAG
CTATGCCTGACGACCCTCTACAACCGGCAGTGTCCCTTCGATCAGACCGTGATTGTCAGTGACATCGACA
ATTTGCCCATCAACCATGCCTTGCTCCAGTTGGTCAAGGACTCGGAGCTCCTCGAGCTGGCACCACCACC
GCCCAGTGTGCAGAAGCTGGAGCCGGAGCACCTTAAGTGTTACCAACTGGGTCAGCGGTGCATCGAGGAG
CTGGCTTTGCACTTGAAGTCCTTCCTCAACCTGAACGGAAATGGCAATCTTCTAACTCGACCCATGTTAC
GGAAACTGGTTACTCTGGTCAACTGCCAGCTGATGGAGGAGGAGGGACGGGTGAGAGCGCTTCGAGCAGC
CAGATCCCTAGGCGAACGCACAGTCACCGAGCTGATCCTGCAGCACCAAAATCCCCAGCAGTTGAGCTCA
AATCTGTGGGCTGCAGTGCGGACAAGAGGATGCCAGTTCCTTGGACCCGCCATGCAGGAGGAGGTGCTCA
AACTGGTGCTGCTGGCCTTGGAGGAGGGATCAGCGCTTTCGCGCAAAGTGCTGGTCATGTTCGTCGTGCA
GCGACTAGAGCCGAAGTTTCCCCAGGCCTCCAAGACGAGTATCGGACATGTGGTACAGCTGCTCTACCGC
GCCAGCTGCTTCAAGGTGTCCAAGCGGGAGGCGGACTCGTCGTTGATGCAGCTCAAAGAGGAATTCCGTA
CGTATGACGCCCTACGCCGGGAGCACGATGCCCAAATCGTTCAGATAGCCACCGAGGCGGGTCTGCGAAT
TGCACCGGAACAATGGTCTTCCCTATTGTATGGCGACGTGATGCATAAAAGCCACATGCAGAGCATCATC
GATAAGCTGCAGACGCCAAGCTCCTTTGCGCAATCAGTCCAGGAATTGGTCATCGCCTTGCAGCGGACCA
GCGATCCTGCGAAGCTATCCAGTTTGCATCATCATCTGAAGTACCTGGCCAATATTGATCCCTGTGCGGA
GGTTGCCCCGTGGTCGGTTTTGGCTGAGGCCTTGGATGCAGTGCGGCATTCGGTCGTTGGACTGGTGAAC
TTCCTTCAGCACCACGGAGTGCGCAAGGCGCAGGACGGCATCAGTGGCGGTGGCAGTGGTGGGACGACCA
ATAGCAATCCGAAGTACAAGATCAGCTTATGCAGGGACTTGAATGTGCGGCGGGTGTGTCCCCGAGGTTC
TAGCTGTACCTTTGCCCATTCCCAGGAGGAGGTAGAACGCTATCGTGCACGGAATCGAGGAAAACATATG
AAGACACCGTTGGCGCTGCAGGGACCTCCAGCGGTAGGCGTAGGAGCCATAAAGAAACCACTAGGCGAGC
AGGAGGGACCGCCTCTAGGTAACATGCCACCCATGTTACCTATGTCGCCTATGCATTATATGGGCTCTCC
TAGGGGATATCTGGATCCCAGCTTGGGACTTTCGCCAGGTGGTGGTCTCCCGCCGTCGCATCACAGTCCC
ATTACCAGGCTCATAGTGCCGAGCCGCTACGATTCGCGCTTTAGCGGGTTTGGCGGTGGCACGCCCAGGA
TTCCTTCGCCCAGAGAATACCAAGCCAATCCGGTAGCGCCAACGCAACGCAATGCCAACCCACCGAATTT
TAGTGTGAACAGTAACCTGCACAAGGGCTACATGTTGCCCGCCAGCGGTGGAGATGTCTTCCATCTGGCC
AATCCGTGGGAGCAAGCATACCTGGCACAGCAGCAACATCCTCCACAGCATCCCCAACAGCAGCAGCCAC
CGTCCAGCAAGCCGAATCCCAGCCGACCGTTGTCGATTTTACCCGCAACAGCTGATACCTCATTTTTTGA
AAAGAAACCGCCGAATAGTGTTAGCATAGATCTGGACAGGGTCCCGGAGGTCAATGTGGATGCAGTGCCT
CTGTTCCGGCGATCCAACAATAACCACAATAACAACAATAGTAACTCCCACAATAACAACAACAACAATC
ATGGCTCATCACTGCTGTTCTGGAACAATACGGGTAAAGATTCAGCCAACTTTGTACGATCAGACTCCAT
ATTGGATGACGATGCGTCCACATTCGATGTGCCCACTGGCTCCTCCATGCTGAGTATCTACGGCCCGATT
TGCCCCAAGAGCAGTACGACCGGCAACTGGAACAACTTTGATCTGGGATATGGCGGCTTCAAGAGTGACA
GAAACGATAGCTTCAATGCCAATAAGCAGCAACAGCCGATGTGGGGCAGGAAACCGCAACTGATGTCGGA
AGACAGTTTCGAGGGCGGCGAAGATAGTGGAATGATGCTGCAGGAAGAGAAGAATCTGGTGGACATCGTC
GATCCCGATGACAGTGGGATCAAGGTGGACTAGGCGGCCGCTCGAGTCTAGAGGGCCCGCGGTTCGAAGG
TAAGCCTATCCCTAACCCTCTCCTCGGTCTCGATTCTACGCGTACCGGTCATCATCACCATCACCATTGA
GTTTAAACCCGCTGATCAGCCTCGACTGTGCCTTCTAAGGCCTGAGCTCGCTGATCAGCCTCGATCGAGG
ATCCAGACATGATAAGATACATTGATGAGTTTGGACAAACCACAACTAGAATGCAGTGAAAAAAATGCTT
TATTTGTGAAATTTGTGATGCTATTGCTTTATTTGTAACCATTATAAGCTGCAATAAACAAGTTAACAAC
AACAATTGCATTCATTTTATGTTTCAGGTTCAGGGGGAGGTGTGGGAGGTTTTTTAAAGCAAGTAAAACC
TCTACAAATGTGGTATGGCTGATTATGATCAGTCGACCGATGCCCTTGAGAGCCTTCAACCCAGTCAGCT
CCTTCCGGTGGGCGCGGGGCATGACTATCGTCGCCGCACTTATGACTGTCTTCTTTATCATGCAACTCGT
AGGACAGGTGCCGGCAGCGCTCTGGGTCATTTTCGGCGAGGACCGCTTTCGCTGGAGCGCGACGATGATC
GGCCTGTCGCTTGCGGTATTCGGAATCTTGCACGCCCTCGCTCAAGCCTTCGTCACTGGTCCCGCCACCA
AACGTTTCGGCGAGAAGCAGGCCATTATCGCCGGCATGGCGGCCGACGCGCTGGGCTACGTCTTGCTGGC
GTTCGCGACGCGAGGCTGGATGGCCTTCCCCATTATGATTCTTCTCGCTTCCGGCGGCATCGGGATGCCC
GCGTTGCAGGCCATGCTGTCCAGGCAGGTAGATGACGACCATCAGGGACAGCTTCAAGGATCGCTCGCGG
CTCTTACCAGCCAGCAAAAGGCCAGGAACCGTAAAAAGGCCGCGTTGCTGGCGTTTTTCCATAGGCTCCG
CCCCCCTGACGAGCATCACAAAAATCGACGCTCAAGTCAGAGGTGGCGAAACCCGACAGGACTATAAAGA
TACCAGGCGTTTCCCCCTGGAAGCTCCCTCGTGCGCTCTCCTGTTCCGACCCTGCCGCTTACCGGATACC
TGTCCGCCTTTCTCCCTTCGGGAAGCGTGGCGCTTTCTCAATGCTCACGCTGTAGGTATCTCAGTTCGGT
GTAGGTCGTTCGCTCCAAGCTGGGCTGTGTGCACGAACCCCCCGTTCAGCCCGACCGCTGCGCCTTATCC
GGTAACTATCGTCTTGAGTCCAACCCGGTAAGACACGACTTATCGCCACTGGCAGCAGCCACTGGTAACA
GGATTAGCAGAGCGAGGTATGTAGGCGGTGCTACAGAGTTCTTGAAGTGGTGGCCTAACTACGGCTACAC
TAGAAGGACAGTATTTGGTATCTGCGCTCTGCTGAAGCCAGTTACCTTCGGAAAAAGAGTTGGTAGCTCT
TGATCCGGCAAACAAACCACCGCTGGTAGCGGTGGTTTTTTTGTTTGCAAGCAGCAGATTACGCGCAGAA
AAAAAGGATCTCAAGAAGATCCTTTGATCTTTTCTACGGGGTCTGACGCTCAGTGGAACGAAAACTCACG
TTAAGGGATTTTGGTCATGAGATTATCAAAAAGGATCTTCACCTAGATCCTTTTAAATTAAAAATGAAGT
TTTAAATCAATCTAAAGTATATATGAGTAAACTTGGTCTGACAGTTACCAATGCTTAATCAGTGAGGCAC
CTATCTCAGCGATCTGTCTATTTCGTTCATCCATAGTTGCCTGACTCCCCGTCGTGTAGATAACTACGAT
ACGGGAGGGCTTACCATCTGGCCCCAGTGCTGCAATGATACCGCGAGACCCACGCTCACCGGCTCCAGAT
TTATCAGCAATAAACCAGCCAGCCGGAAGGGCCGAGCGCAGAAGTGGTCCTGCAACTTTATCCGCCTCCA
TCCAGTCTATTAATTGTTGCCGGGAAGCTAGAGTAAGTAGTTCGCCAGTTAATAGTTTGCGCAACGTTGT
TGCCATTGCTGCAGGCATCGTGGTGTCACGCTCGTCGTTTGGTATGGCTTCATTCAGCTCCGGTTCCCAA
CGATCAAGGCGAGTTACATGATCCCCCATGTTGTGCAAAAAAGCGGTTAGCTCCTTCGGTCCTCCGATCG
TTGTCAGAAGTAAGTTGGCCGCAGTGTTATCACTCATGGTTATGGCAGCACTGCATAATTCTCTTACTGT
CATGCCATCCGTAAGATGCTTTTCTGTGACTGGTGAGTACTCAACCAAGTCATTCTGAGAATAGTGTATG
CGGCGACCGAGTTGCTCTTGCCCGGCGTCAACACGGGATAATACCGCGCCACATAGCAGAACTTTAAAAG
TGCTCATCATTGGAAAACGTTCTTCGGGGCGAAAACTCTCAAGGATCTTACCGCTGTTGAGATCCAGTTC
GATGTAACCCACTCGTGCACCCAACTGATCTTCAGCATCTTTTACTTTCACCAGCGTTTCTGGGTGAGCA
AAAACAGGAAGGCAAAATGCCGCAAAAAAGGGAATAAGGGCGACACGGAAATGTTGAATACTCATACTCT
TCCTTTTTCAATATTATTGAAGCATTTATCAGGGTTATTGTCTCATGAGCGGATACATATTTGAATGTAT
TTAGAAAAATAAACAAATAGGGGTTCCGCGCACATTTCCCCGAAAAGTGCCACCTGACGTCTAAGAAACC
ATTATTATCATGACATTAACCTATAAAAATAGGCGTATCACGAGGCCCTTTCGT
Features (pLannotate 1.2.2; 10 found; start..end, strand, type, name):
     56..2568    +  promoter       Ac5 promoter: Drosophila melanogaster actin 5C promoter
   2588..3304    +  CDS            EGFP: EGFP is a basic (constitutively fluorescent) green fluorescent protein published in 1996, derived from Aequorea victoria. It is reported to be a rapidly-maturing weak dimer with moderate acid sensitivity.
   3314..4852    +  CDS            Rc3h1 (fragment): RC3H1_MOUSE - Also known as Gm551, Kiaa2025. Experimental evidence at protein level: Swiss-Prot protein existence level 1. Post-transcriptional repressor of mRNAs containing a conserved stem loop motif, called constitutive decay element (CDE), which is often located in the 3'-UTR, as in HMGXB3, ICOS, IER3, NFKBID, NFKBIZ, PPP1R10, TNF, TNFRSF4 and in many more mRNAs (PubMed:23663784, PubMed:25026077, PubMed:18172933). Cleaves translationally inactive mRNAs harboring a stem-loop (SL), often located in their 3'-UTRs, during the early phase of inflammation in a helicase UPF1-independent manner (P
   5809..5850    +  CDS            V5 tag: epitope tag from simian virus 5
   5950..6084    -  polyA_signal   SV40 poly(A) signal: SV40 polyadenylation signal
   6107..6191    -  CDS            large T antigen (fragment): large T antigen from SV40 (simian virus 40)
   6192..6662    +  CDS            TcR (fragment): tetracycline efflux protein; tet; confers resistance to tetracycline
   6706..7294    -  rep_origin     ori: high-copy-number ColE1/pMB1/pBR322/pUC origin of replication
   7465..8325    -  CDS            AmpR: β-lactamase; bla; confers resistance to ampicillin, carbenicillin, and related antibiotics
   8326..8430    -  promoter       AmpR promoter: bla
