[The description below was written by a language model from this plasmid's Addgene catalogue record and pLannotate feature annotations shown in this document.]
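Description:
pAc5.1B-EGFP-DmRoquin-I793EL801E_AE is an 8.5 kb insect expression plasmid that produces an EGFP-tagged mutant of Drosophila melanogaster Roquin (gene roq, CG16807). The catalogue lists the backbone as unknown, although the name and the annotated parts point to a pAc5.1-type vector. It is maintained in E. coli through a ColE1/pUC-type origin and selected with ampicillin via a β-lactamase gene under its own promoter. The record lists it as low copy, even though the origin is annotated as a high-copy type. A short tetracycline-resistance fragment and a piece of SV40 large T antigen also appear in the feature table. These look like non-functional backbone remnants.

Expression is driven by the Drosophila actin 5C promoter, a strong constitutive promoter commonly used in cultured fly cells. EGFP lies directly downstream, followed by the Roquin open reading frame, which the depositor took from isoform C. This layout gives an N-terminal EGFP fusion that can be followed by fluorescence or recognised with anti-GFP reagents. The annotation tool labelled part of the insert as a fragment of mouse Rc3h1. That label reflects homology of the conserved N-terminal region to mammalian Roquin, not a mouse insert. A V5 epitope sequence sits downstream of the insert, but the record does not say whether it is in frame or lies beyond a stop codon. An SV40 polyadenylation signal follows.

The insert carries two substitutions, I793E and L801E. The associated study concerns a CAF40-binding motif that recruits the CCR4-NOT deadenylase complex to Roquin target mRNAs, so the mutant probably serves as a variant for testing that interaction. The record does not state what the substitutions do.
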