Addgene plasmid #148593: pAc5.1B-EGFP-DmRoquin-I793EL801E_AE
Purpose: Insect Expression of DmRoquin-I793EL801E
Depositing lab: Elisa Izaurralde. Depositing organization: Max Planck Institute for Developmental Biology. Publication: A CAF40-binding motif facilitates recruitment of the CCR4-NOT complex to mRNAs targeted by Drosophila Roquin. Sgromo A, Raisch T, Bawankar P, Bhandari D, Chen Y, Kuzuoglu-Ozturk D, Weichenrieder O, Izaurralde E. Nat Commun. 2017 Feb 6;8:14307. doi: 10.1038/ncomms14307. PubMed 28165457.
Backbone
  Vector backbone: Unknown
  Vector type: Insect Expression
Growth in bacteria
  Bacterial resistance: Ampicillin, 100 μg/mL
  Growth temperature: 37°C
  Growth strain: DH5alpha
  Copy number: Low Copy
Gene/Insert
  Gene/Insert name: DmRoquin-I793EL801E
  Species: D. melanogaster (fly)
  Entrez Gene: roq (a.k.a. CG16807, Dmel\CG16807, NEST:bs21b12)
  Cloning method: Unknown
Terms and licenses: Academic/Nonprofit Terms; Industry Terms: Not Available to Industry
Depositor comments: ORF extracted from isoform C NCBI:NM_001275011.1 Plasmids from this collection were made available to the research community and donated after the lab closed. Please note that the sequence provided by the depositing laboratory may be theoretical/predicted or based on Sanger sequencing results. There may be discrepancies between sequencing results obtained by Addgene and the depositor sequence. If an Addgene verified sequence is not available, please contact before placing your order to request that our lab fully sequence the plasmid.
How to cite: pAc5.1B-EGFP-DmRoquin-I793EL801E_AE was a gift from Elisa Izaurralde (Addgene plasmid # 148593 ; http://n2t.net/addgene:148593 ; RRID:Addgene_148593)
